Addgene plasmid #126660: pMT p85-GFP
Purpose: Inducible expression of p85-GFP in S2 cells
Depositing lab: Ron Vale. Depositing organization: University of California, San Francisco (UCSF). Publication: Spatial control of Draper receptor signaling initiates apoptotic cell engulfment. Williamson AP, Vale RD. J Cell Biol. 2018 Nov 5;217(11):3977-3992. doi: 10.1083/jcb.201711175. Epub 2018 Aug 23. PubMed 30139739.
Backbone
  Vector backbone: pMT
  Vector type: Insect Expression
Growth in bacteria
  Bacterial resistance: Ampicillin, 100 μg/mL
  Growth temperature: 37°C
  Growth strain: DH5alpha
  Copy number: High Copy
Gene/Insert
  Gene/Insert name: PI3K SH2 containing subunit
  Cloning method: Gibson Cloning
  Sequencing primers: 5′ CATCTCAGTGCAACTAAA
Terms and licenses: Academic/Nonprofit Terms; Industry Terms: Not Available to Industry
How to cite: pMT p85-GFP was a gift from Ron Vale (Addgene plasmid # 126660 ; http://n2t.net/addgene:126660 ; RRID:Addgene_126660)
