[The description below was written by a language model from this plasmid's Addgene catalogue record and pLannotate feature annotations shown in this document.]
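Description:
pMT p85-GFP is a 7.1 kb insect expression plasmid built on the pMT backbone for inducible production of a GFP-tagged PI3K regulatory subunit in Drosophila S2 cells. It is maintained in E. coli as a high-copy plasmid through a ColE1/pUC-type origin and is selected with ampicillin via the β-lactamase gene. Remnants of lacZα, lac promoter/operator, lacI, rop and bom sequences are leftovers of the cloning vector lineage and have no role in the insect expression design.

The main cassette is driven by the Drosophila metallothionein (MT) promoter, which is essentially silent until metal ions such as copper are added to the medium, allowing expression to be timed and titrated. Downstream lies the insert, recorded as the SH2-containing subunit of PI3K (p85), assembled by Gibson cloning. The annotation tool does not label this coding region directly. It only flags a short stretch resembling mouse Socs7, which most likely reflects similarity between SH2 domains rather than a separate element. The record does not state the species of origin of p85. The open reading frame continues into superfolder GFP, placing the fluorescent tag at the C-terminus, and the cassette ends at an SV40 polyadenylation signal. A second, independent unit uses the strong constitutive copia promoter to express puromycin N-acetyltransferase, followed by its own SV40 poly(A) signal, so that stably transfected S2 lines can be selected with puromycin.

The construct is suited to live imaging of p85 localization in S2 cells. The associated publication concerns Draper receptor signaling during engulfment of apoptotic cells, suggesting its use for following PI3K recruitment in that pathway.
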