Features (pLannotate 1.2.2; 23 found; start..end, strand, type, name):
     58..215     -  CDS            lacZα (fragment): LacZα fragment of β-galactosidase; lacZ fragment
    217..643     +  promoter       MT promoter: Drosophila metallothionein promoter
    795..929     +  CDS            Socs7 (fragment): SOCS7_MOUSE - Also known as Cish7, Nap4. Experimental evidence at protein level: Swiss-Prot protein existence level 1. Regulates signaling cascades probably through protein ubiquitination and/or sequestration. Functions in insulin signaling and glucose homeostasis through IRS1 ubiquitination and subsequent proteasomal degradation. Inhibits also prolactin, growth hormone and leptin signaling by preventing STAT3 and STAT5 activation, sequestering them in the cytoplasm and reducing their binding to DNA. May be a substrate recognition component of a SCF-like E3 ubiquitin-protein ligase complex whi
   2274..2984    +  CDS            Superfolder GFP: Superfolder GFP is a basic (constitutively fluorescent) green fluorescent protein published in 2005, derived from Aequorea victoria. It is reported to be a very rapidly-maturing weak dimer.
   3026..3160    -  polyA_signal   SV40 poly(A) signal: SV40 polyadenylation signal
   3242..3518    +  promoter       copia promoter: strong promoter from the Drosophila transposable element copia (Sinclair et al., 1986)
   3518..3544    +  misc_feature   MCS (fragment): pBluescript multiple cloning site
   3544..3564    -  misc_feature   MCS (fragment): pUC18/19 multiple cloning site
   3635..4234    +  CDS            PuroR: puromycin N-acetyltransferase; pac from Streptomyces alboniger; confers resistance to puromycin
   4284..4349    +  CDS            dmpM (fragment): DMPM_STRAD - Protein inferred from homology: Swiss-Prot protein existence level 3. From Streptomyces alboniger.
   4356..4386    +  misc_feature   MCS (fragment): pBluescript multiple cloning site
   4399..4533    +  polyA_signal   SV40 poly(A) signal: SV40 polyadenylation signal
   4555..4639    -  CDS            large T antigen (fragment): large T antigen from SV40 (simian virus 40)
   4639..4663    +  misc_feature   MCS (fragment): pUC18/19 multiple cloning site
   4700..4716    -  protein_bind   lac operator: The lac repressor binds to the lac operator to inhibit transcription in E. coli. This inhibition can be relieved by adding lactose or isopropyl-β-D-thiogalactopyranoside (IPTG). lac repressor encoded by lacI
   4724..4754    -  promoter       lac promoter: promoter for the E. coli lac operon
   4769..4790    -  protein_bind   CAP binding site: CAP binding activates transcription in the presence of cAMP. E. coli catabolite activator protein
   4803..4895    -  CDS            lacI (fragment): lac repressor; lacI; The lac repressor binds to the lac operator to inhibit transcription in E. coli. This inhibition can be relieved by adding lactose or isopropyl-β-D-thiogalactopyranoside (IPTG).
   5078..5666    -  rep_origin     ori: high-copy-number ColE1/pMB1/pBR322/pUC origin of replication
   5837..6697    -  CDS            AmpR: β-lactamase; bla; confers resistance to ampicillin, carbenicillin, and related antibiotics
   6698..6802    -  promoter       AmpR promoter: bla
   6897..6932    +  CDS            rop (fragment): Rop protein, which maintains plasmids at low copy number; rop
   7034..52      +  misc_feature   bom (fragment) (across the origin): basis of mobility region from pBR322
>Addgene plasmid #126660 | pMT p85-GFP | addgene full sequence | sequence record 251717 | Addgene NGS Result
TATGCGGTGTGAAATACCGCACAGATGCGTAAGGAGAAAATACCGCATCAGGCGCCATTCGCCATTCAGG
CTGCGCAACTGTTGGGAAGGGCGATCGGTGCGGGCCTCTTCGCTATTACGCCAGCTGGCGAAAGGGGGAT
GTGCTGCAAGGCGATTAAGTTGGGTAACGCCAGGGTTTTCCCAGTCACGACGTTGTAAAACGACGGCCAG
TGAATTAATTCGTTGCAGGACAGGATGTGGTGCCCGATGTGACTAGCTCTTTGCTGCAGGCCGTCCTATC
CTCTGGTTCCGATAAGAGACCCAGAACTCCGGCCCCCCACCGCCCACCGCCACCCCCATACATATGTGGT
ACGCAAGTAAGAGTGCCTGCGCATGCCCCATGTGCCCCACCAAGAGCTTTGCATCCCATACAAGTCCCCA
AAGTGGAGAACCGAACCAATTCTTCGCGGGCAGAACAAAAGCTTCTGCACACGTCTCCACTCGAATTTGG
AGCCGGCCGGCGTGTGCAAAAGAGGTGAATCGAACGAAAGACCCGTGTGTAAAGCCGCGTTTCCAAAATG
TATAAAACCGAGAGCATCTGGCCAATGTGCATCAGTTGTGGTCAGCAGCAAAATCAAGTGAATCATCTCA
GTGCAACTAAAGGGGGGATCTAGATCGGGGTACCTACTAGTGAAATGCACCATCACCATCATCACGAAGA
TCAAGTTGACCCAAGACTTATTGACGGAAAAGGAGGAGGAGGCCGGCCCATGCGGCCACAGGCGCCCGGA
TCGCTGGTCGATCCCAACGAGGACGAGCTACGCATGGCCCCATGGTACTGGGGCCGGATATCGAGGGAGG
AAGCCAAGAGCATCCTGCACGGAAAGCCGGACGGCAGCTTTTTGGTGCGGGACGCCCTCTCGATGAAGGG
CGAGTACACTCTGACCCTGATGAAGGACGGATGCGAGAAGCTAATAAAGATATGCCACATGGATCGCAAG
TACGGCTTTATCGAGACGGACCTGTTCAATTCGGTGGTGGAGATGATCAACTACTACAAGGAGAACTCTC
TGAGCATGTACAACAAGACGCTGGACATAACACTGAGTAATCCGATTGTGCGAGCCCGCGAGGATGAGGA
GTCGCAGCCGCACGGGGATCTTTGTCTGCTGAGCAACGAATTCATCAGGACCTGCCAGCTGCTTCAGAAT
CTTGAGCAAAATCTCGAGAATAAGCGCAACTCATTCAATGCGATTCGAGAGGAGCTGCAGGAGAAGAAGC
TGCACCAGAGCGTATTCGGGAATACAGAGAAGATATTCCGCAATCAAATCAAGCTCAATGAATCCTTCAT
GAAGGCGCCAGCGGATGCCCCGTCCACGGAGGCAGGAGGAGCTGGAGATGGAGCTAACGCAGCCGCATCC
GCAGCGGCCAATGCCAACGCTCGCCGGAGTCTGCAGGAGCACAAGCAGACACTCCTCAATCTGCTGGATG
CTCTTCAGGCCAAGGGTCAAGTCCTTAACCACTACATGGAGAACAAGAAGAAGGAGGAGCTACTGCTCGA
GCGACAGATCAACGCCCTGAAGCCGGAATTACAGATACTGCAGTTGCGCAAGGACAAGTACATTGAGCGC
CTAAAAGGATTCAACCTCAAGGACGACGATCTGAAGATGATATTGCAGATGGGCTTCGACAAGTGGCAGC
AACTTTATGAGACAGTCTCCAACCAGCCGCACAGCAACGAAGCTCTCTGGTTGCTAAAGGATGCCAAGAG
AAGGAATGCGGAGGAGATGCTTAAGGGGGCGCCATCGGGCACCTTCCTGATTCGAGCGAGAGATGCGGGT
CACTATGCTCTGTCCATTGCCTGCAAGAACATCGTGCAGCACTGCCTTATTTACGAGACGAGCACCGGCT
TTGGATTTGCTGCCCCTTACAATATATATGCCACGCTGAAGAGTCTGGTGGAGCACTATGCCAACAATTC
GCTGGAGGAGCATAACGACACGCTGACCACGACATTGCGCTGGCCTGTCTTGTACTGGAAGAACAACCCG
CTGCAAGTTCAGATGATCCAATTGCAGGAGGAAATGGATCTGGAGTACGAGCAGGCAGCCACGTTGAGGC
CGCCGCCAATGATGGGCAGCAGTGCGCCGATTCCCACGAGTCGGTCCCGTGAACATGACGTCGTAGATGG
AACTGGAAGCCTCGAGGCGGAGGCGGCTCCGGCCTCCATTTCGCCCTCCAACTTCAGCACATCGCAGGGG
CGCGCCGGCGGCCGCTCGAGTCTAGAGGGCCCCAGCAAAGGAGAAGAACTTTTCACTGGAGTTGTCCCAA
TTCTTGTTGAATTAGATGGTGATGTTAATGGGCACAAATTTTCTGTCCGTGGAGAGGGTGAAGGTGATGC
TACAAACGGAAAACTCACCCTTAAATTTATTTGCACTACTGGAAAACTACCTGTTCCGTGGCCAACACTT
GTCACTACTCTGACCTATGGTGTTCAATGCTTTTCCCGTTATCCGGATCACATGAAACGGCATGACTTTT
TCAAGAGTGCCATGCCCGAAGGTTATGTACAGGAACGCACTATATCTTTCAAAGATGACGGGACCTACAA
GACGCGTGCTGAAGTCAAGTTTGAAGGTGATACCCTTGTTAATCGTATCGAGTTAAAGGGTATTGATTTT
AAAGAAGATGGAAACATTCTTGGACACAAACTCGAGTACAACTTTAACTCACACAATGTATACATCACGG
CAGACAAACAAAAGAATGGAATCAAAGCTAACTTCAAAATTCGCCACAACGTTGAAGATGGTTCCGTTCA
ACTAGCAGACCATTATCAACAAAATACTCCAATTGGCGATGGCCCTGTCCTTTTACCAGACAACCATTAC
CTGTCGACACAATCTGTCCTTTCGAAAGATCCCAACGAAAAGCGTGACCACATGGTCCTTCTTGAGTTTG
TAACTGCTGCTGGGATTACACATGGCATGGATGAGCTCTACAAATAGGTTTAAACCCGCTGATCAGCCTC
GACTGTGCCTTCTAAGATCCAGACATGATAAGATACATTGATGAGTTTGGACAAACCACAACTAGAATGC
AGTGAAAAAAATGCTTTATTTGTGAAATTTGTGATGCTATTGCTTTATTTGTAACCATTATAAGCTGCAA
TAAACAAGTTAACTCTAGAGGATCCGGTGCGTGGTGGTTTCATGCTTCTGGGAACGGCAAATGGGTTTAG
GATTGGGAACCCCTCATCATCTGTTGGAATATACTATTCAACCTACAAAAGTAACGTTAAACAACACTAC
TTTATATTTGATATGAATGGCCACACCTTTTATGCCATAAAACATATTGTAAGAGAATACCACTCTTTTT
ATTCCTTCTTTCCTTCTTGTACGTTTTTTGCTGTAAGTAGGTCGTGGTGCTGGTGTTGCAGTTGAAATAA
CTTAAAATATAAATCATAAAACTCAAACATAAACTTGACTATTTATTTATTTATTAAGAAAGGAAATATA
AATTATAAATTACAACAGATCCCCCGGGCTGCAGGAATTCGATAGCTTGCATGCCTGCAGGTCGGCCGCC
ACGACCGGTGCCGCCACCATCCCCTGACCCACGCCCCTGACCCCTCACAAGGAGACGACCTTCCATGACC
GAGTACAAGCCCACGGTGCGCCTCGCCACCCGCGACGACGTCCCCCGGGCCGTACGCACCCTCGCCGCCG
CGTTCGCCGACTACCCCGCCACGCGCCACACCGTCGACCCGGACCGCCACATCGAGCGGGTCACCGAGCT
GCAAGAACTCTTCCTCACGCGCGTCGGGCTCGACATCGGCAAGGTGTGGGTCGCGGACGACGGCGCCGCG
GTGGCGGTCTGGACCACGCCGGAGAGCGTCGAAGCGGGGGCGGTGTTCGCCGAGATCGGCCCGCGCATGG
CCGAGTTGAGCGGTTCCCGGCTGGCCGCGCAGCAACAGATGGAAGGCCTCCTGGCGCCGCACCGGCCCAA
GGAGCCCGCGTGGTTCCTGGCCACCGTCGGCGTCTCGCCCGACCACCAGGGCAAGGGTCTGGGCAGCGCC
GTCGTGCTCCCCGGAGTGGAGGCGGCCGAGCGCGCCGGGGTGCCCGCCTTCCTGGAGACCTCCGCGCCCC
GCAACCTCCCCTTCTACGAGCGGCTCGGCTTCACCGTCACCGCCGACGTCGAGGTGCCCGAAGGACCGCG
CACCTGGTGCATGACCCGCAAGCCCGGTGCCTGACGCCCGCCCCACGACCCGCAGCGCCCGACCGAAAGG
AGCGCACGACCCCATGGCTCCGACCGAAGCCACCCGGGGCGGCCCCGCCGACCCCGCACCCGCCCCCGAG
GCCCACCGACTCTAGATCAAGCTTATCGATACCGTCGACCTCGAGGCCAGCTAGCTTGAACTTGTTTATT
GCAGCTTATAATGGTTACAAATAAAGCAATAGCATCACAAATTTCACAAATAAAGCATTTTTTTCACTGC
ATTCTAGTTGTGGTTTGTCCAAACTCATCAATGTATCTTATCATGTCTGGATCGGGTACCCAATTGCATT
CATTTTATGTTTCAGGTTCAGGGGGAGGTGTGGGAGGTTTTTTAAAGCAAGTAAAACCTCTACAAATGTG
GTATGGCTGATTATGATCAGTCGACCTGCAGGCATGCAAGCTTGGCGTAATCATGGTCATAGCTGTTTCC
TGTGTGAAATTGTTATCCGCTCACAATTCCACACAACATACGAGCCGGAAGCATAAAGTGTAAAGCCTGG
GGTGCCTAATGAGTGAGCTAACTCACATTAATTGCGTTGCGCTCACTGCCCGCTTTCCAGTCGGGAAACC
TGTCGTGCCAGCTGCATTAATGAATCGGCCAACGCGCGGGGAGAGGCGGTTTGCGTATTGGGCGCTCTTC
CGCTTCCTCGCTCACTGACTCGCTGCGCTCGGTCGTTCGGCTGCGGCGAGCGGTATCAGCTCACTCAAAG
GCGGTAATACGGTTATCCACAGAATCAGGGGATAACGCAGGAAAGAACATGTGAGCAAAAGGCCAGCAAA
AGGCCAGGAACCGTAAAAAGGCCGCGTTGCTGGCGTTTTTCCATAGGCTCCGCCCCCCTGACGAGCATCA
CAAAAATCGACGCTCAAGTCAGAGGTGGCGAAACCCGACAGGACTATAAAGATACCAGGCGTTTCCCCCT
GGAAGCTCCCTCGTGCGCTCTCCTGTTCCGACCCTGCCGCTTACCGGATACCTGTCCGCCTTTCTCCCTT
CGGGAAGCGTGGCGCTTTCTCATAGCTCACGCTGTAGGTATCTCAGTTCGGTGTAGGTCGTTCGCTCCAA
GCTGGGCTGTGTGCACGAACCCCCCGTTCAGCCCGACCGCTGCGCCTTATCCGGTAACTATCGTCTTGAG
TCCAACCCGGTAAGACACGACTTATCGCCACTGGCAGCAGCCACTGGTAACAGGATTAGCAGAGCGAGGT
ATGTAGGCGGTGCTACAGAGTTCTTGAAGTGGTGGCCTAACTACGGCTACACTAGAAGAACAGTATTTGG
TATCTGCGCTCTGCTGAAGCCAGTTACCTTCGGAAAAAGAGTTGGTAGCTCTTGATCCGGCAAACAAACC
ACCGCTGGTAGCGGTGGTTTTTTTGTTTGCAAGCAGCAGATTACGCGCAGAAAAAAAGGATCTCAAGAAG
ATCCTTTGATCTTTTCTACGGGGTCTGACGCTCAGTGGAACGAAAACTCACGTTAAGGGATTTTGGTCAT
GAGATTATCAAAAAGGATCTTCACCTAGATCCTTTTAAATTAAAAATGAAGTTTTAAATCAATCTAAAGT
ATATATGAGTAAACTTGGTCTGACAGTTACCAATGCTTAATCAGTGAGGCACCTATCTCAGCGATCTGTC
TATTTCGTTCATCCATAGTTGCCTGACTCCCCGTCGTGTAGATAACTACGATACGGGAGGGCTTACCATC
TGGCCCCAGTGCTGCAATGATACCGCGAGACCCACGCTCACCGGCTCCAGATTTATCAGCAATAAACCAG
CCAGCCGGAAGGGCCGAGCGCAGAAGTGGTCCTGCAACTTTATCCGCCTCCATCCAGTCTATTAATTGTT
GCCGGGAAGCTAGAGTAAGTAGTTCGCCAGTTAATAGTTTGCGCAACGTTGTTGCCATTGCTACAGGCAT
CGTGGTGTCACGCTCGTCGTTTGGTATGGCTTCATTCAGCTCCGGTTCCCAACGATCAAGGCGAGTTACA
TGATCCCCCATGTTGTGCAAAAAAGCGGTTAGCTCCTTCGGTCCTCCGATCGTTGTCAGAAGTAAGTTGG
CCGCAGTGTTATCACTCATGGTTATGGCAGCACTGCATAATTCTCTTACTGTCATGCCATCCGTAAGATG
CTTTTCTGTGACTGGTGAGTACTCAACCAAGTCATTCTGAGAATAGTGTATGCGGCGACCGAGTTGCTCT
TGCCCGGCGTCAATACGGGATAATACCGCGCCACATAGCAGAACTTTAAAAGTGCTCATCATTGGAAAAC
GTTCTTCGGGGCGAAAACTCTCAAGGATCTTACCGCTGTTGAGATCCAGTTCGATGTAACCCACTCGTGC
ACCCAACTGATCTTCAGCATCTTTTACTTTCACCAGCGTTTCTGGGTGAGCAAAAACAGGAAGGCAAAAT
GCCGCAAAAAAGGGAATAAGGGCGACACGGAAATGTTGAATACTCATACTCTTCCTTTTTCAATATTATT
GAAGCATTTATCAGGGTTATTGTCTCATGAGCGGATACATATTTGAATGTATTTAGAAAAATAAACAAAT
AGGGGTTCCGCGCACATTTCCCCGAAAAGTGCCACCTGACGTCTAAGAAACCATTATTATCATGACATTA
ACCTATAAAAATAGGCGTATCACGAGGCCCTTTCGTCTCGCGCGTTTCGGTGATGACGGTGAAAACCTCT
GACACATGCAGCTCCCGGAGACGGTCACAGCTTGTCTGTAAGCGGATGCCGGGAGCAGACAAGCCCGTCA
GGGCGCGTCAGCGGGTGTTGGCGGGTGTCGGGGCTGGCTTAACTATGCGGCATCAGAGCAGATTGTACTG
AGAGTGCACCA
