>Addgene plasmid #126660 | pMT p85-GFP | depositor partial sequence | sequence record 246032 | partial insert sequence
CACCATCATCACGAAGATCAAGTTGACCCAAGACTTATTGACGGAAAAGGAGGAGGAGGCCGGCCCATGC
GGCCACAGGCGCCCGGATCGCTGGTCGATCCCAACGAGGACGAGCTACGCATGGCCCCATGGTACTGGGG
CCGGATATCGAGGGAGGAAGCCAAGAGCATCCTGCACGGAAAGCCGGACGGCAGCTTTTTGGTGCGGGAC
GCCCTCTCGATGAAGGGCGAGTACACTCTGACCCTGATGAAGGACGGATGCGAGAAGCTAATAAAGATAT
GCCACATGGATCGCAAGTACGGCTTTATCGAGACGGACCTGTTCAATTCGGTGGTGGAGATGATCAACTA
CTACAAGGAGAACTCTCTGAGCATGTACAACAAGACGCTGGACATAACACTGAGTAATCCGATTGTGCGA
GCCCGCGAGGATGAGGAGTCGCAGCCGCACGGGGATCTTTGTCTGCTGAGCAACGAATTCATCAGGACCT
GCCAGCTGCTTCAGAATCTTGAGCAAAATCTCGAGAATAAGCGCAACTCATTCAATGCGATTCGAGAGGA
GCTGCAGGAGAAGAAGCTGCACCAGAGCGTATTCGGGAATACAGAGAAGATATTCCGCAATCAAATCAAG
CTCAATGAATCCTTCATGAAGGCGCCAGCGGATGCCCCGTCCACGGAGGCAGGAGGAGCTGGAGATGGAG
CTAACGCAGCCGCATCCGCAGCGGCCAATGCCAACGCTCGCCGGAGTCTGCAGGAGCACAAGCAGACACT
CCTCAATCTGCTGGATGCTCTTCAGGCCAAGGGTCAAGTCCTTAACCACTACATGGAGAACAAGAAGAAG
GAGGAGCTACTGCTCGAGCGACAGATCAACGCCCTGAAGCCGGAATTACAGATACTGCAGTTGCGCAAGG
ACAAGTACATTGAGCGCCTAAAAGGATTCAACCTCAAGGACGACGATCTGAAGATGATATTGCAGATGGG
CTTCGACAAGTGGCAGCAACTTTATGAGACAGTCTCCAACCAGCCGCACAGCAACGAAGCTCTCTGGTTG
CTAAAGGATGCCAAGAGAAGGAATGCGGAGGAGATGCTTAAGGGGGCGCCATCGGGCACCTTCCTGATTC
GAGCGAGAGATGCGGGTCACTATGCTCTGTCCATTGCCTGCAAGAACATCGTGCAGCACTGCCTTATTTA
CGAGACGAGCACCGGCTTTGGATTTGCTGCCCCTTACAATATATATGCCACGCTGAAGAGTCTGGTGGAG
CACTATGCCAACAATTCGCTGGAGGAGCATAACGACACGCTGACCACGACATTGCGCTGGCCTGTCTTGT
ACTGGAAGAACAACCCGCTGCAAGTTCAGATGATCCAATTGCAGGAGGAAATGGATCTGGAGTACGAGCA
GGCAGCCACGTTGAGGCCGCCGCCAATGATGGGCAGCAGTGCGCCGATTCCCACGAGTCGGTCCCGTGAA
CATGACGTCGTAGATGGAACTGGAAGCCTCGAGGCGGAGGCGGCTCCGGCCTCCATTTCGCCCTCCAACT
TCAGCACATCGCAGGGGCGCGCCGGCGGCCGCTCGAGTCTAGAGGGCCCCAGCAAAGGAGAAGAACTTTT
CACTGGAGTTGTCCCAATTCTTGTTGAATTAGATGGTGATGTTAATGGGCACAAATTTTCTGTCCGTGGA
GAGGGTGAAGGTGATGCTACAAACGGAAAACTCACCCTTAAATTTATTTGCACTACTGGAAAACTACCTG
TTCCGTGGCCAACACTTGTCACTACTCTGACCTATGGTGTTCAATGCTTTTCCCGTTATCCGGATCACAT
GAAACGGCATGACTTTTTCAAGAGTGCCATGCCCGAAGGTTATGTACAGGAACGCACTATATCTTTCAAA
GATGACGGGACCTACAAGACGCGTGCTGAAGTCAAGTTTGAAGGTGATACCCTTGTTAATCGTATCGAGT
TAAAGGGTATTGATTTTAAAGAAGATGGAAACATTCTTGGACACAAACTCGAGTACAACTTTAACTCACA
CAATGTATACATCACGGCAGACAAACAAAAGAATGGAATCAAAGCTAACTTCAAAATTCGCCACAACGTT
GAAGATGGTTCCGTTCAACTAGCAGACCATTATCAACAAAATACTCCAATTGGCGATGGCCCTGTCCTTT
TACCAGACAACCATTACCTGTCGACACAATCTGTCCTTTCGAAAGATCCCAACGAAAAGCGTGACCACAT
GGTCCTTCTTGAGTTTGTAACTGCTGCTGGGATTACACATGGCATGGATGAGCTCTACAAATAGGTTTAA
ACCCGCTGATCAGCCTCGACTGTGCCTTCTAAGATCC
